Addgene plasmid #48419: pFUSB4_ATAT
Depositing lab: Stephen Ekker. Depositing organization: Mayo Foundation for Medical Education and Research. Publication: High Efficiency In Vivo Genome Engineering with a Simplified 15-RVD GoldyTALEN Design. Ma AC, Lee HB, Clark KJ, Ekker SC. PLoS One. 2013 May 29;8(5):e65259. doi: 10.1371/journal.pone.0065259. Print 2013. PubMed 23734242.
Backbone
  Vector backbone: pFUS_B4
  Vector type: Mammalian Expression, TALEN
Growth in bacteria
  Bacterial resistance: Spectinomycin, 50 μg/mL
  Growth temperature: 37°C
  Growth strain: Top10
  Copy number: Unknown
Gene/Insert
  Gene/Insert name: RVD sequence: NI NG NI NG
  Species: Synthetic
  Cloning method: Unknown
  Sequencing primers: 5′ ttgatgcctggcagttccct; 3′ cgaaccgaacaggcttatgt
Terms and licenses: Academic/Nonprofit Terms; Industry Terms: Not Available to Industry
Depositor comments: Plasmid was created using Golden Gate cloning.
How to cite: pFUSB4_ATAT was a gift from Stephen Ekker (Addgene plasmid # 48419 ; http://n2t.net/addgene:48419 ; RRID:Addgene_48419)
