[The description below was written by a language model from this plasmid's Addgene catalogue record and pLannotate feature annotations shown in this document.]
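Description:
pFUSB4_ATAT is a small (about 2.9 kb) intermediate array plasmid for Golden Gate assembly of TAL effector nucleases. It is built on the pFUS_B4 backbone and carries a pre-assembled block of four synthetic TALE repeats. The repeat-variable diresidues are NI NG NI NG, which under the standard TALE code specify the DNA bases A, T, A, T, hence the name. The repository classifies it under mammalian expression and TALEN vectors. However, the annotated features include no eukaryotic promoter, nuclease domain or polyadenylation signal, so the plasmid itself appears to be a bacterial cloning module rather than an expression construct. The four-repeat insert is not picked up by the automated annotation. It presumably lies in the unannotated region between the lacZα remnant and the integron promoter fragment.

The plasmid is propagated in E. coli from a high-copy ColE1/pUC-type origin. Selection is with spectinomycin, conferred by the aadA aminoglycoside adenylyltransferase gene. This gene sits downstream of a class 1 integron Pc promoter fragment and a short gentamicin acetyltransferase remnant. Only a small piece of lacZα remains, consistent with replacement of a blue/white screening cassette when the repeats were inserted by Golden Gate cloning, as the depositor notes. A lacI fragment and the rrnB T1 and T2 terminators are the other backbone elements.

The associated work describes a simplified 15-RVD GoldyTALEN design for in vivo genome engineering. In that context, a ready-made four-repeat module like this one would be combined with other array plasmids in a later Golden Gate step to build a full-length TALEN in a final expression backbone. The record does not state the specific partner plasmids or the destination vector.
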