Features (pLannotate 1.2.2; 8 found; start..end, strand, type, name):
      3..39      -  CDS            lacZα (fragment): LacZα fragment of β-galactosidase; lacZ fragment
    596..619     +  promoter       Pc promoter (fragment): intI1 (promoter lies within the coding sequence); class 1 integron promoter
    795..851     +  CDS            GmR (fragment): gentamycin acetyltransferase; aacC1; confers resistance to gentamycin
    858..1649    +  CDS            SmR: aminoglycoside adenylyltransferase (Murphy, 1985); aadA; confers resistance to spectinomycin and streptomycin
   1742..2330    +  rep_origin     ori: high-copy-number ColE1/pMB1/pBR322/pUC origin of replication
   2513..2605    +  CDS            lacI (fragment): lac repressor; lacI; The lac repressor binds to the lac operator to inhibit transcription in E. coli. This inhibition can be relieved by adding lactose or isopropyl-β-D-thiogalactopyranoside (IPTG).
   2660..2687    -  terminator     rrnB T2 terminator: transcription terminator T2 from the E. coli rrnB gene
   2819..2862    +  terminator     rrnB T1 terminator: Escherichia coli rrnB; transcription terminator T1 from the E. coli rrnB gene
>Addgene plasmid #48419 | pFUSB4_ATAT | depositor full sequence | sequence record 70119 | Full Sequence
ATGTTTTCCCAGTCACGACGTTGTAAAACGACGGCCAGTCTTAAGCGTCTCATGGCCTGACCCCGGACCA
AGTGGTGGCCTATCGCCAGCAACATTGGCGGCAAGCAAGCGCTCGAAACGGTGCAGCGGCTGTTGCCGGT
GCTGTGCCAGGACCATGGCCTGACCCCGGACCAAGTGGTGGCTATCGCCAGCAACGGTGGCGGCAAGCAA
GCGCTCGAAACGGTGCAGCGGCTGTTGCCGGTGCTGTGCCAGGACCATGGCCTGACCCCGGACCAAGTGG
TGGCTATCGCCAGCAACATTGGCGGCAAGCAAGCGCTCGAAACGGTGCAGCGGCTGTTGCCGGTGCTGTG
CCAGGACCATGGCCTGACCCCGGACCAAGTGGTGGCTATCGCCAGCAACGGTGGCGGCAAGCAAGCGCTC
GAAACGGTGCAGCGGCTGTTGCCGGTGCTGTGCCAGGACCATGGCCTGACCCCGGACCAAGTGGTGGCTA
TCGAGACGTCTAGACCAGCCAGGACAGAAATGCCTCGACTTCGCTGCTACCCAAGGTTGCCGGGTGACGC
ACACCGTGGAAACGGATGAAGGCACGAACCCAGTGGACATAAGCCTGTTCGGTTCGTAAGCTGTAATGCA
AGTAGCGTATGCGCTCACGCAACTGGTCCAGAACCTTGACCGAACGCAGCGGTGGTAACGGCGCAGTGGC
GGTTTTCATGGCTTGTTATGACTGTTTTTTTGGGGTACAGTCTATGCCTCGGGCATCCAAGCAGCAAGCG
CGTTACGCCGTGGGTCGATGTTTGATGTTATGGAGCAGCAACGATGTTACGCAGCAGGGCAGTCGCCCTA
AAACAAAGTTAAACATTATGAGGGAAGCGGTGATCGCCGAAGTATCGACTCAACTATCAGAGGTAGTTGG
CGTCATCGAGCGCCATCTCGAACCGACGTTGCTGGCCGTACATTTGTACGGCTCCGCAGTGGATGGCGGC
CTGAAGCCACACAGTGATATTGATTTGCTGGTTACGGTGACCGTAAGGCTTGATGAAACAACGCGGCGAG
CTTTGATCAACGACCTTTTGGAAACTTCGGCTTCCCCTGGAGAGAGCGAGATTCTCCGCGCTGTAGAAGT
CACCATTGTTGTGCACGACGACATCATTCCGTGGCGTTATCCAGCTAAGCGCGAACTGCAATTTGGAGAA
TGGCAGCGCAATGACATTCTTGCAGGTATCTTCGAGCCAGCCACGATCGACATTGATCTGGCTATCTTGC
TGACAAAAGCAAGAGAACATAGCGTTGCCTTGGTAGGTCCAGCGGCGGAGGAACTCTTTGATCCGGTTCC
TGAACAGGATCTATTTGAGGCGCTAAATGAAACCTTAACGCTATGGAACTCGCCGCCCGACTGGGCTGGC
GATGAGCGAAATGTAGTGCTTACGTTGTCCCGCATTTGGTACAGCGCAGTAACCGGCAAAATCGCGCCGA
AGGATGTCGCTGCCGACTGGGCAATGGAGCGCCTGCCGGCCCAGTATCAGCCCGTCATACTTGAAGCTAG
ACAGGCTTATCTTGGACAAGAAGAAGATCGCTTGGCCTCGCGCGCAGATCAGTTGGAAGAATTTGTCCAC
TACGTGAAAGGCGAGATCACCAAGGTAGTCGGCAAATAACCCTCGAGCCACCCATGACCAAAATCCCTTA
ACGTGAGTTACGCGTCGTTCCACTGAGCGTCAGACCCCGTAGAAAAGATCAAAGGATCTTCTTGAGATCC
TTTTTTTCTGCGCGTAATCTGCTGCTTGCAAACAAAAAAACCACCGCTACCAGCGGTGGTTTGTTTGCCG
GATCAAGAGCTACCAACTCTTTTTCCGAAGGTAACTGGCTTCAGCAGAGCGCAGATACCAAATACTGTCC
TTCTAGTGTAGCCGTAGTTAGGCCACCACTTCAAGAACTCTGTAGCACCGCCTACATACCTCGCTCTGCT
AATCCTGTTACCAGTGGCTGCTGCCAGTGGCGATAAGTCGTGTCTTACCGGGTTGGACTCAAGACGATAG
TTACCGGATAAGGCGCAGCGGTCGGGCTGAACGGGGGGTTCGTGCACACAGCCCAGCTTGGAGCGAACGA
CCTACACCGAACTGAGATACCTACAGCGTGAGCATTGAGAAAGCGCCACGCTTCCCGAAGGGAGAAAGGC
GGACAGGTATCCGGTAAGCGGCAGGGTCGGAACAGGAGAGCGCACGAGGGAGCTTCCAGGGGGAAACGCC
TGGTATCTTTATAGTCCTGTCGGGTTTCGCCACCTCTGACTTGAGCGTCGATTTTTGTGATGCTCGTCAG
GGGGGCGGAGCCTATGGAAAAACGCCAGCAACGCGGCCTTTTTACGGTTCCTGGCCTTTTGCTGGCCTTT
TGCTCACATGTTCTTTCCTGCGTTATCCCCTGATTCTGTGGATAACCGTATTACCGCCTTTGAGTGAGCT
GATACCGCTCGCCGCAGCCGAACGACCGAGCGCAGCGAGTCAGTGAGCGAGGAAGCGGAAGAGCGCCCAA
TACGCAAACCGCCTCTCCCCGCGCGTTGGCCGATTCATTAATGCAGCTGGCACGACAGGTTTCCCGACTG
GAAAGCGGGCAGTGAGCGCAACGCAATTAATACGCGTACCGCTAGCCAGGAAGAGTTTGTAGAAACGCAA
AAAGGCCATCCGTCAGGATGGCCTTCTGCTTAGTTTGATGCCTGGCAGTTTATGGCGGGCGTCCTGCCCG
CCACCCTCCGGGCCGTTGCTTCACAACGTTCAAATCCGCTCCCGGCGGATTTGTCCTACTCAGGAGAGCG
TTCACCGACAAACAACAGATAAAACGAAAGGCCCAGTCTTCCGACTGAGCCTTTCGTTTTATTTGATGCC
TGGCAGTTCCCTACTCTCGCGTTAACGCTAGCATGG
