>Addgene plasmid #48419 | pFUSB4_ATAT | addgene partial sequence | sequence record 70749 | pCR8_F1 5'-ttgatgcctggcagttccct-3'
TCACGACGTTGTAAAACGACGGCCAGTCTTAAGCGTCTCATGGCCTGACCCCGGACCAAGTGGTGGCTAT
CGCCAGCAACATTGGCGGCAAGCAAGCGCTCGAAACGGTGCAGCGGCTGTTGCCGGTGCTGTGCCAGGAC
CATGGCCTGACCCCGGACCAAGTGGTGGCTATCGCCAGCAACGGTGGCGGCAAGCAAGCGCTCGAAACGG
TGCAGCGGCTGTTGCCGGTGCTGTGCCAGGACCATGGCCTGACCCCGGACCAAGTGGTGGCTATCGCCAG
CAACATTGGCGGCAAGCAAGCGCTCGAAACGGTGCAGCGGCTGTTGCCGGTGCTGTGCCAGGACCATGGC
CTGACCCCGGACCAAGTGGTGGCTATCGCCAGCAACGGTGGCGGCAAGCAAGCGCTCGAAACGGTGCAGC
GGCTGTTGCCGGTGCTGTGCCAGGACCATGGCCTGACCCCGGACCAAGTGGTGGCTATCGAGACGTCTAG
ACCAGCCAGGACAGAAATGCCTCGACTTCGCTGCTACCCAAGGTTGCCGGGTGACGCACACCGTGGAAAC
GGATGAAGGCACGAACCCAGTGGACATAAGCCTGTTCGGTTCGTAAGCTGTAATGCAAGTAGCGTATGCG
CTCACGCAACTGGTCCAGAACCTTGACCGAACGCAGCGGTGGTAACGGCGCAGTGGCGGTTTTCATGGCT
TGTTATGACTGTTTTTTTGGGGTACAGTCTATGCCTCGGGCATCCAAGCAGCAAGCGCGTTACGCCGTGG
GTCGATGTTTGATGTTATGGAGCAGCAACGATGTTACGCAGCAGGGCAGTCGCCCTAAAACAAAGTTAAA
CATTATGAGGGAAGCGGTGATCGCCGAAGTATCGACTCAACTATCA
